Addgene plasmid #107643: Pmo_1188_TNXB/p plate_10
Purpose: In situ hybridization and RNAi studies in planarians
Depositing lab: Alejandro Sánchez. Depositing organization: Stowers Institute for Medical Research. Publication: Hands-On Classroom Activities for Exploring Regeneration and Stem Cell Biology with Planarians. Accorsi A, Williams MM, Ross EJ, Robb SMC, Elliott SA, Tu KC, Sanchez Alvarado A. The American Biology Teacher 79(3):208-223. Mar 2017. 10.1525/abt.2017.79.3.208.
Backbone
  Vector backbone: pPR-T4P
  Backbone size w/o insert (bp): 2636
  Vector type: RNAi ; In situ hybridization
Growth in bacteria
  Bacterial resistance: Kanamycin, 50 μg/mL
  Growth temperature: 37°C
  Growth strain: DH5alpha
  Copy number: Unknown
Gene/Insert
  Gene/Insert name: 1188_TNXB/p plate_10
  Species: Phagocata morgani
  Insert size (bp): 803
  Cloning method: Ligation Independent Cloning
Terms and licenses: Academic/Nonprofit Terms; Industry Terms: Not Available to Industry
How to cite: Pmo_1188_TNXB/p plate_10 was a gift from Alejandro Sánchez (Addgene plasmid # 107643 ; http://n2t.net/addgene:107643 ; RRID:Addgene_107643)
