[The description below was written by a language model from this plasmid's Addgene catalogue record and pLannotate feature annotations shown in this document.]
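Description:
Pmo_1188_TNXB/p plate_10 is a small bacterial plasmid (about 3.4 kb in the sequenced record) built on the pPR-T4P backbone, a vector designed for making RNA probes and double-stranded RNA for planarian work. It carries an 803 bp fragment from the planarian Phagocata morgani, labelled 1188_TNXB/p, inserted by ligation-independent cloning. The name suggests similarity to a tenascin-X-type gene, but the record gives no further annotation of the insert, and the feature table does not mark it directly. It presumably occupies the unannotated stretch between the MCS fragment that spans the sequence origin and the T7 elements annotated near position 900. The plasmid is propagated in E. coli using a high-copy ColE1/pUC-type origin and is selected with kanamycin through the aph(3')-Ia KanR gene.

The functional core is the arrangement of bacteriophage T7 elements around the cloning site. A forward-facing T7 promoter lies upstream of the insert region, and reverse-facing T7 promoters lie downstream, with T7 terminators placed outside them. Opposing T7 promoters allow both strands of the insert to be transcribed. This yields double-stranded RNA for RNAi, either in vitro or in a T7 polymerase-expressing bacterial strain, and the same region can serve as a template for riboprobes used in in situ hybridization. The rrnB T1 and T2 terminators help insulate the cassette from read-through transcription. The short lacI, lacZα and TEF1 promoter hits are fragments, most likely backbone remnants or chance matches rather than working parts. According to the record, the construct is intended for in situ hybridization and RNAi studies in planarians, and it belongs to a plate-formatted clone collection associated with classroom activities on regeneration and stem cell biology.
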