Features (pLannotate 1.2.2; 13 found; start..end, strand, type, name):
    745..761     +  promoter       TEF1 promoter (fragment): S. cerevisiae TEF1; promoter for EF-1α
    890..908     -  promoter       T7 promoter: promoter for bacteriophage T7 RNA polymerase
    915..958     +  terminator     T7 terminator (fragment): transcription terminator for bacteriophage T7 RNA polymerase
    966..984     -  promoter       T7 promoter: promoter for bacteriophage T7 RNA polymerase
   1118..1927    +  CDS            KanR: aminoglycoside phosphotransferase; aph(3')-Ia; confers resistance to kanamycin in bacteria or G418 (Geneticin®) in eukaryotes
   2074..2662    +  rep_origin     ori: high-copy-number ColE1/pMB1/pBR322/pUC origin of replication
   2845..2937    +  CDS            lacI (fragment): lac repressor; lacI; The lac repressor binds to the lac operator to inhibit transcription in E. coli. This inhibition can be relieved by adding lactose or isopropyl-β-D-thiogalactopyranoside (IPTG).
   2992..3019    -  terminator     rrnB T2 terminator: transcription terminator T2 from the E. coli rrnB gene
   3151..3194    +  terminator     rrnB T1 terminator: Escherichia coli rrnB; transcription terminator T1 from the E. coli rrnB gene
   3241..3277    -  CDS            lacZα (fragment): LacZα fragment of β-galactosidase; lacZ fragment
   3284..3331    -  terminator     T7 terminator: transcription terminator for bacteriophage T7 RNA polymerase
   3336..3354    +  promoter       T7 promoter: promoter for bacteriophage T7 RNA polymerase
   3388..23      +  misc_feature   MCS (fragment) (across the origin): pBluescript multiple cloning site
>Addgene plasmid #107643 | Pmo_1188_TNXB/p plate_10 | addgene full sequence | sequence record 208834 | Addgene NGS Result
TCTAGAACTAGTGGATCCACCGGTTCCATGGCTAGCGGCATTACCATCCCGTGTCTGTGCAAAAGATTCC
TCAAAAAGAAATAAAATTGGCGGTGGAGGACCGTGCAGAAGACCGGATGAGTGCTTTTTCGGGACATTGT
GTAAAGAAACGTCGCGCTAAAATTGGGTTTTGTTCCAAAGATGCACCGACATTTAACCAGATTGGCGGTG
GGGGTCCTTGCATATTCCATACCCAATGTTACTCCTTCTACTGTCACAAACTCAATGATAAGATTAAAGC
ATGTGCCAAGGATTCGGTATATCCCGCGAAAGTCGGAGGAGGAGGACCATGCCGAAATGATTTTGACTGT
GCTTCGAATTTCTGCTACCAAGCAGGGGGAGTCAAATTCTGTGTTCAGGAGTCAAAATCAAGACTTGGAT
TTATCTCTGAGGGAGGGCTGTGCAAGTCTCATAGATCGTGTAATTCTGGATTTTGTGTGAAGAATAATTC
AACGGGTTTCTGTGCCAAAGAGTCTCGGATGGATGGGAAAATCGGAGGAGGTGGTCCTTGCAAGATGGAC
GATCAATGCTTCTCTGGCTATTGCTTCAACAATGGCAGCATGAAGTACTGTGCTAAGGATGGTCATAAAT
TCAACAGAGTGGGTATCAGTGGTCCATGTAGACGAAATTCCGAGTGCAGCTCTAAACGGTGCGTAGAAAT
GAACCTAAAGACTGCTATCAACAACAACACCAAAGCCAAAGTGTGTTTGGAAAAGAAAAAACATAGCACG
AAAAAAGGGAACACAATTAAGTGAACTAATTTCGTAATTTGAAAAATAATGATTTAATTTAATAATGTGT
AATAATTGTGGCGGCGGGTAGAATTGGCCGGGCCCGGTACCCAATTCGCCCTATAGTGAGTCGTATTACT
TCCACATAACCCCTTGGGGCCTCTAAACGGGTCTTGAGGGGTTTTTTGAGGATCCCCTATAGTGAGTCGT
ATTACATGGTCATAGCTGTTTCCTGGCAGCTCTGGCCCGTGTCTCAAAATCTCTGATGTTACATTGCACA
AGATAAAAATATATCATCATGAACAATAAAACTGTCTGCTTACATAAACAGTAATACAAGGGGTGTTATG
AGCCATATTCAACGGGAAACGTCGAGGCCGCGATTAAATTCCAACATGGATGCTGATTTATATGGGTATA
AATGGGCTCGCGATAATGTCGGGCAATCAGGTGCGACAATCTATCGCTTGTATGGGAAGCCCGATGCGCC
AGAGTTGTTTCTGAAACATGGCAAAGGTAGCGTTGCCAATGATGTTACAGATGAGATGGTCAGACTAAAC
TGGCTGACGGAATTTATGCCTCTTCCGACCATCAAGCATTTTATCCGTACTCCTGATGATGCATGGTTAC
TCACCACTGCGATCCCCGGAAAAACAGCATTCCAGGTATTAGAAGAATATCCTGATTCAGGTGAAAATAT
TGTTGATGCGCTGGCAGTGTTCCTGCGCCGGTTGCATTCGATTCCTGTTTGTAATTGTCCTTTTAACAGC
GATCGCGTATTTCGTCTCGCTCAGGCGCAATCACGAATGAATAACGGTTTGGTTGATGCGAGTGATTTTG
ATGACGAGCGTAATGGCTGGCCTGTTGAACAAGTCTGGAAAGAAATGCATAAACTTTTGCCATTCTCACC
GGATTCAGTCGTCACTCATGGTGATTTCTCACTTGATAACCTTATTTTTGACGAGGGGAAATTAATAGGT
TGTATTGATGTTGGACGAGTCGGAATCGCAGACCGATACCAGGATCTTGCCATCCTATGGAACTGCCTCG
GTGAGTTTTCTCCTTCATTACAGAAACGGCTTTTTCAAAAATATGGTATTGATAATCCTGATATGAATAA
ATTGCAGTTTCATTTGATGCTCGATGAGTTTTTCTAATCAGAATTGGTTAATTGGTTGTAACACTGGCAG
AGCATTACGCTGACTTGACGGGACGGCGCAAGCTCATGACCAAAATCCCTTAACGTGAGTTACGCGTCGT
TCCACTGAGCGTCAGACCCCGTAGAAAAGATCAAAGGATCTTCTTGAGATCCTTTTTTTCTGCGCGTAAT
CTGCTGCTTGCAAACAAAAAAACCACCGCTACCAGCGGTGGTTTGTTTGCCGGATCAAGAGCTACCAACT
CTTTTTCCGAAGGTAACTGGCTTCAGCAGAGCGCAGATACCAAATACTGTTCTTCTAGTGTAGCCGTAGT
TAGGCCACCACTTCAAGAACTCTGTAGCACCGCCTACATACCTCGCTCTGCTAATCCTGTTACCAGTGGC
TGCTGCCAGTGGCGATAAGTCGTGTCTTACCGGGTTGGACTCAAGACGATAGTTACCGGATAAGGCGCAG
CGGTCGGGCTGAACGGGGGGTTCGTGCACACAGCCCAGCTTGGAGCGAACGACCTACACCGAACTGAGAT
ACCTACAGCGTGAGCTATGAGAAAGCGCCACGCTTCCCGAAGGGAGAAAGGCGGACAGGTATCCGGTAAG
CGGCAGGGTCGGAACAGGAGAGCGCACGAGGGAGCTTCCAGGGGGAAACGCCTGGTATCTTTATAGTCCT
GTCGGGTTTCGCCACCTCTGACTTGAGCGTCGATTTTTGTGATGCTCGTCAGGGGGGCGGAGCCTATGGA
AAAACGCCAGCAACGCGGCCTTTTTACGGTTCCTGGCCTTTTGCTGGCCTTTTGCTCACATGTTCTTTCC
TGCGTTATCCCCTGATTCTGTGGATAACCGTATTACCGCCTTTGAGTGAGCTGATACCGCTCGCCGCAGC
CGAACGACCGAGCGCAGCGAGTCAGTGAGCGAGGAAGCGGAAGAGCGCCCAATACGCAAACCGCCTCTCC
CCGCGCGTTGGCCGATTCATTAATGCAGCTGGCACGACAGGTTTCCCGACTGGAAAGCGGGCAGTGAGCG
CAACGCAATTAATACGCGTACCGCTAGCCAGGAAGAGTTTGTAGAAACGCAAAAAGGCCATCCGTCAGGA
TGGCCTTCTGCTTAGTTTGATGCCTGGCAGTTTATGGCGGGCGTCCTGCCCGCCACCCTCCGGGCCGTTG
CTTCACAACGTTCAAATCCGCTCCCGGCGGATTTGTCCTACTCAGGAGAGCGTTCACCGACAAACAACAG
ATAAAACGAAAGGCCCAGTCTTCCGACTGAGCCTTTCGTTTTATTTGATGCCTGGCAGTTCCCTACTCTC
GCGTTAACGCTAGCATGGATGTTTTCCCAGTCACGACGTTGTAAAACGACGGCCAGTCTTAAGCAAAAAA
CCCCTCAAGACCCGTTTAGAGGCCCCAAGGGGTTATGCTAGGAAGTAATACGACTCACTATAGGGAGACC
GGCAGATCTGATATCATCGATGAATTCGAGCTCCACCGCGGTGGCGGCCGC
