>Addgene plasmid #107643 | Pmo_1188_TNXB/p plate_10 | depositor full sequence | sequence record 202999 | Full Sequence
TGTCTGTGCAAAAGATTCCTCGAAAAGAAATAAAATTGGCGGCGGAGGACCGTGCAGAAGACCGGATGAG
TGCTTTTCGGGACATTGTGTAAAAAAAAGTCGCGCTAAGATGGGGTTTTGTTCAAAAGATGCACCGACAT
TTAACCACATTGGCGGAGGGGGTCCTTGCAAATTCCATGCCCAATGTTACTCCTTATACTGTCACAAACT
CAATAATAAGACGAAAGCATGTGCCAAGGATTCGTTCTATCCTGGGAAAGTCGGGGGAGGAGGACCATGC
CGAGATGATTTTGACTGTGCTTCGAATTACTGCTACCAAGCAAGGGGAGTCAAATTCTGTGTTCAAGAGT
CAAAATCAAAACTTGGATTTATCGCAGAGGGAGGGCTGTGCATGATTCATAGATCGTGTAATTCTGGATT
TTGTGTGAAGAATAATTCAACAGGTTTCTGTGCCAAAGAGTCTCGGATGGATGGGAAAATCGGAGGAGGT
GGTCCTTGCAAGATGGACTACCAATGCTTCTCTGGCTATTGCTTCAATAATGGCAGCATGATGTACTGTG
CTAAGGATGGCCATAAATACAACAGAGTGGGTATCAGTGGTCCATGTAGAAAAAATTCCGAGTGCAGCTC
CAAACGGTGCGTAGAAATGAACCTGAAGACTGCTATCAACAACAGCACCAAAGCGAAAGTGTGTTTGGAA
AAGAAAAAACATAGCACGAAAAAAGGGAACACAATTAAATGAACTAATTTCGTAAATTGAAAAAATAATG
ATTTAATTTAATAATGTGTAATAATTGTGGCGG
